Addgene plasmid #196861: pBactin-Nedd1-mOrange2-rCM1
Purpose: Expression of neural precursor cell expressed developmentally down-regulated 1 (Nedd1) fused to mOrange2 and rat (r) Centrosomin motif 1 (CM1). Nedd1 targets CM1 to the centrosome to activate gamma-TuRC.
Depositing lab: Frank Bradke. Depositing organization: Deutsches Zentrum fuer Neurodegenerative Erkrankungen (DZNE). Publication: Centrosomal microtubule nucleation regulates radial migration of projection neurons independently of polarization in the developing brain. Vinopal S, Dupraz S, Alfadil E, Pietralla T, Bendre S, Stiess M, Falk S, Camargo Ortega G, Maghelli N, Tolic IM, Smejkal J, Gotz M, Bradke F. Neuron. 2023 Apr 19;111(8):1241-1263.e16. doi: 10.1016/j.neuron.2023.01.020. Epub 2023 Feb 15. PubMed 36796357.
Backbone
  Vector backbone: pBeta-actin-Nedd1-mOrange2
  Backbone size w/o insert (bp): 8089
  Vector type: Mammalian Expression
Growth in bacteria
  Bacterial resistance: Ampicillin, 100 μg/mL
  Growth temperature: 37°C
  Growth strain: DH5alpha
  Copy number: High Copy
Gene/Insert
  Gene/Insert name: Nedd1-mOrange2-rCM1
  Species: R. norvegicus (rat)
  Insert size (bp): 898
  Entrez Gene: Nedd1
  Promoter: Chicken bactin (plus Chicken bactin intron)
  Cloning method: Restriction Enzyme; 5′ cloning site BglII (not destroyed); 3′ cloning site NotI (not destroyed)
  Sequencing primers: 5′ pCAG forward (5'-GCAACGTGCTGGTTATTGTG-3'); 3′ SV40pA-R (5'-GAAATTTGTGATGCTATTGC-3')
Resource information
  A portion of this plasmid was derived from a plasmid made by: pBeta-actin [Kapitein et al. , 2010]
Terms and licenses: Academic/Nonprofit Terms; Industry Terms: Not Available to Industry
How to cite: pBactin-Nedd1-mOrange2-rCM1 was a gift from Frank Bradke (Addgene plasmid # 196861 ; http://n2t.net/addgene:196861 ; RRID:Addgene_196861)
