[The description below was written by a language model from this plasmid's Addgene catalogue record and pLannotate feature annotations shown in this document.]
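Description:
pBactin-Nedd1-mOrange2-rCM1 is a mammalian expression plasmid of about 9 kb, built by inserting a short rat fragment into a pBeta-actin-Nedd1-mOrange2 backbone between BglII and NotI sites, both of which are retained. It is propagated in E. coli at high copy from a ColE1/pUC-type origin and selected with ampicillin through the β-lactamase gene (AmpR) and its own promoter. The backbone also carries leftover cloning-vector fragments (lac promoter/operator, partial lacI, lacZα, rop and bom) that play no role in the expression cassette. No mammalian selection marker is annotated.

Expression is driven by the chicken β-actin promoter, which spans the sequence origin, followed by an intron that the catalogue calls the chicken β-actin intron and the feature table annotates as a chicken β-actin/rabbit β-globin chimeric intron. Downstream lies a single fusion reading frame of Nedd1, the orange fluorescent protein mOrange2, and a short C-terminal segment matching CDK5RAP2, which corresponds to the Centrosomin motif 1 (CM1). The cassette ends in an SV40 polyadenylation signal, preceded by a small SV40 large T antigen fragment. The catalogue lists the insert species as rat, whereas the automated annotation found its best matches for Nedd1 in the mouse protein and for the CM1 segment in a macaque CDK5RAP2 entry; these are homology-based calls and do not settle the species of the Nedd1 portion.

In this design Nedd1 acts as a targeting module that carries CM1 to the centrosome, where CM1 activates the γ-tubulin ring complex (gamma-TuRC), while mOrange2 allows localisation of the fusion to be visualised. The associated study concerns centrosomal microtubule nucleation in migrating projection neurons of the developing brain.
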