Features (pLannotate 1.2.2; 17 found; start..end, strand, type, name):
    237..1206    +  intron         chimeric intron: chimera between introns from chicken β-actin and rabbit β-globin
   1260..3236    +  CDS            Nedd1: NEDD1_MOUSE - Also known as Nedd-1. Experimental evidence at protein level: Swiss-Prot protein existence level 1. Required for mitosis progression. Promotes the nucleation of microtubules from the spindle (By similarity). May play an important role during the embryonic development and differentiation of the central nervous system (PubMed:1378265). From Mus musculus (Mouse).
   3303..4010    +  CDS            mOrange2: mOrange2 is a basic (constitutively fluorescent) orange fluorescent protein published in 2008, derived from Discosoma sp.. It has high acid sensitivity.
   4026..4184    +  CDS            CDK5RAP2 (fragment): CK5P2_MACFA - Experimental evidence at transcript level: Swiss-Prot protein existence level 2. Potential regulator of CDK5 activity via its interaction with CDK5R1. Negative regulator of centriole disengagement (licensing) which maintains centriole engagement and cohesion. Involved in regulation of mitotic spindle orientation (By similarity). Plays a role in the spindle checkpoint activation by acting as a transcriptional regulator of both BUBR1 and MAD2 promoter. Together with EB1/MAPRE1, may promote microtubule polymerization, bundle formation, growth and dynamics at the plus ends. Regulates
   4275..4360    +  CDS            large T antigen (fragment): large T antigen from SV40 (simian virus 40)
   4383..4517    +  polyA_signal   SV40 poly(A) signal: SV40 polyadenylation signal
   4555..4571    -  protein_bind   lac operator: The lac repressor binds to the lac operator to inhibit transcription in E. coli. This inhibition can be relieved by adding lactose or isopropyl-β-D-thiogalactopyranoside (IPTG). lac repressor encoded by lacI
   4579..4609    -  promoter       lac promoter: promoter for the E. coli lac operon
   4624..4645    -  protein_bind   CAP binding site: CAP binding activates transcription in the presence of cAMP. E. coli catabolite activator protein
   4658..4750    -  CDS            lacI (fragment): lac repressor; lacI; The lac repressor binds to the lac operator to inhibit transcription in E. coli. This inhibition can be relieved by adding lactose or isopropyl-β-D-thiogalactopyranoside (IPTG).
   4933..5521    -  rep_origin     ori: high-copy-number ColE1/pMB1/pBR322/pUC origin of replication
   5692..6552    -  CDS            AmpR: β-lactamase; bla; confers resistance to ampicillin, carbenicillin, and related antibiotics
   6553..6657    -  promoter       AmpR promoter: bla
   6752..6787    +  CDS            rop (fragment): Rop protein, which maintains plasmids at low copy number; rop
   6889..6988    +  misc_feature   bom (fragment): basis of mobility region from pBR322
   6994..7148    -  CDS            lacZα (fragment): LacZα fragment of β-galactosidase; lacZ fragment
   8948..236     +  promoter       chicken β-actin promoter (across the origin): No description available
>Addgene plasmid #196861 | pBactin-Nedd1-mOrange2-rCM1 | addgene full sequence | sequence record 391830 | Addgene NGS Result
CCCCCCCTCCCCACCCCCAATTTTGTATTTATTTATTTTTTAATTATTTTGTGCAGCGATGGGGGCGGGG
GGGGGGGGGGCGCGCGCCAGGCGGGGCGGGGCGGGGCGAGGGGCGGGGCGGGGCGAGGCGGAGAGGTGCG
GCGGCAGCCAATCAGAGCGGCGCGCTCCGAAAGTTTCCTTTTATGGCGAGGCGGCGGCGGCGGCGGCCCT
ATAAAAAGCGAAGCGCGCGGCGGGCGGGAGTCGCTGCGCGCTGCCTTCGCCCCGTGCCCCGCTCCGCCGC
CGCCTCGCGCCGCCCGCCCCGGCTCTGACTGACCGCGTTACTCCCACAGGTGAGCGGGCGGGACGGCCCT
TCTCCTCCGGGCTGTAATTAGCGCTTGGTTTAATGACGGCTCGTTTCTTTTCTGTGGCTGCGTGAAAGCC
TTAAAGGGCTCCGGGAGGGCCCTTTGTGCGGGGGGGAGCGGCTCGGGGGGTGCGTGCGTGTGTGTGTGCG
TGGGGAGCGCCGCGTGCGGCTCCGCGCTGCCCGGCGGCTGTGAGCGCTGCGGGCGCGGCGCGGGGCTTTG
TGCGCTCCGCAGTGTGCGCGAGGGGAGCGCGGCCGGGGGCGGTGCCCCGCGGTGCGGGGGGGGCTGCGAG
GGGAACAAAGGCTGCGTGCGGGGTGTGTGCGKGGGGGGGTGAGCAGGGGGTGTGGGCGCGGCGGTCGGGC
TGTAACCCCCCCCTGCACCCCCCTCCCCGAGTTGCTGAGCACGGCCCGGCTTCGGGTGCGGGGCTCCGTG
CGGGGCGTGGCGCGGGGCTCGCCGTGCCGGGCGGGGGGTGGCGGCAGGTGGGGGTGCCGGGCGGGGCGGG
GCCGCCTCGGGCCGGGGAGGGCTCGGGGGAGGGGCGCGGCGGCCCCCGGAGCGCCGGCGGCTGTCGAGGC
GCGGCGAGCCGCAGCCATTGCCTTTTATGGTAATCGTGCGAGAGGGCGCAGGGACTTCCTTTGTCCCAAA
TCTGTGCGGAGCCGAAATCTGGGAGGCGCCGCCGCACCCCCTCTAGCGGGCGCGGGGCGAAGCGGTGCGG
CGCCGGCAGGAAGGAAATGGGCGGGGAGGGCCTTCGTGCGTCGCCGCGCCGCCGTCCCCTTCTCCATCTC
CAGCCTCGGGGCTGTCCGCAGGGGGACGGCTGCCTTCGGGGGGGACGGGGCAGGGCGGGGTTCGGCTTCT
GGCGTGTGACCGGCGGGGTTTATATCTTCCCTTCTCTGTTCCTCCGCAGCCCCCAAGCTAGCAGCCACCA
TGCAGGAAAACCTCAGATTTGCCTCATCAGGAGATGATGTTAAAATATGGGATGCTTCGTTTCTGACATT
GGTGGATAAATTCAACCCCCACACGTCACCGCATGGAATCAGTTCAATCTGTTGGAGCAGCAATAATAAC
TTCCTAGTGACTGCGTCTTCTGGTGGTGACAAAATAGTGGTGTCAAGTTGCAAATGTAAGCCCGTTCCAC
TTTTGGAGCTTGCAGAAGGGCAAAAGCAGACATGTGTCGATTTAAATTCTACATCAATGTATTTGGCAAG
TGGAGGCCTAAATAACACTGTTAATATTTGGGATTTAAAGTCAAAACGACTTCATCGGTCTCTTAAGGAC
CATAAACGGGAAGTAACTTGTGTGGCGTACAATTGGAATGATTGTTACATTGCTTCCGGGTCTCTCAGTG
GTGAGATTATCTTACACAGCGTAACCACTAATACCTCCAGTACGCCTTTCGGCCATGGGAGTAAGCAGCC
TGTCCGGCACATCAAGTACTCGTTGTTTAGGAAGTCTCTCTTGGGCAGCGTTTCGGATAATGGAGTAGTG
ACCCTCTGGGATGTGAACAGTCAGAGTGCATACCACAGCTTTGACAGTACACACAAAGCCCCAGCTTCAG
GCCTCTGCTTCTCTCCTGTCAACGAACTGCTGTTTGTGACCATAGGCCTGGATAAAAGAATCATCCTGTA
TGACACTTCAAGTAAGAAGCTGGTGAAAACTTTAGTGGCTGACACTCCTCTGACTGCTGTAGATTTTATG
CCAGATGGAGCCAGTTTGGCTATTGGATCCTCCCGTGGGAAAATATATCAGTATGACTTAAGGATGCTGA
AATCTCCCGTGAAAACCATCAGCGCCCACAAGACATCTGTGCAGTGTATAGCATTTCAGTACTCCACATC
TCTGACGAAGGCAAGTTTAAATAAAGGCTGCTCAAATAAGGCCACGGCAGCGAATAAACGGAGTGTTCCT
GTGGGCAGCAGCAGTGGGGCTGCCCAGAATTCTGGAATTGTCAGAGAAGCACCCAGCCCTTCCATTGCCA
CAGTTCTCCCACAGCCCGTGACGACAGCTGTGGGCAAAGGAGCAGGGGCTGCTCAGGACGAAGCAGGTTT
GCCTCGAAGCAAAAATACAGATATCTTATCTAAGGAAACTGATGCTGGAAAAAGTCAAGACTTCTCCAGC
TTTGATGACACGGGGAAGAGTAGTTTAGGGGACATGTTTTCACCAATTAGAGATGATGCTGTAGTCAACA
AAGGAGGTGACGAGTCTGTAGGCAAAGGAGATGGCCTTGACTTTCTACCACAGCTAAACTCGGTGTTCCC
CCTGAGGAAGAATGCAGGCTCCTCCAGCACTCTGGTGCTGCACTCCAGCCCTTTTAATGTCCTTATGGGG
ACAGGGAAGGAAGAGCATGAGAGTCACGAGCTGTCAGCCGAGTCTAAGAAGGCACACCTTGGGAAGCCGG
AGCCTAAGGACTCCTTGAAGCAGTTTACAAAGTTGATCTCCTCTGGTGCTGAACCTGGAATTCTAAACAC
CTGTCCATCATCTAACCAAGCAAGAAATCTTGAAAAGTTTGAAAAGCCAGAAAAAGATATTGAAGTCCAG
TTGATGCACGAACCCTCAGTCAATGGACCCTCAACCCCAGTACCAAAGGCAGCCTCCTCCGTCACTGCTG
GAGTAGCCAGTTCACTCTCAGAAAAAATAGTCGACACCCTTGGGAACAGTCGGCCGGCCGCGCCACTTAC
CTCTGTCCAGATCCGCTTCATTCAGAACATGATACAAGAAACCCTGGATGACTTCAGGGAAGCTTGCCAT
AGGGACATTGTGAATCTGCAAGTGGAAATGATTAAACAGTTTCATATGCAACTGAATGAAATGCACTCTT
TGCTGGAAAGATACTCAGTGAATGAAGGCTTAGTGGCTGAGATCGAAAGGCTGCGAGAAGAAAACAAAAG
GCTGCGGGCCCACTTCTCAAGCCTCCTCGACGGCAGCAAGCTTGGTGGAGGCAGCGCATCAGGCGGAAGC
GGAAGCAGATCTATGGTGAGCAAGGGCGAGGAGAATAACATGGCCATCATCAAGGAGTTCATGCGCTTCA
AGGTGCGCATGGAGGGCTCCGTGAACGGCCACGAGTTCGAGATCGAGGGCGAGGGCGAGGGCCGCCCCTA
CGAGGGCTTTCAGACCGCTAAGCTGAAGGTGACCAAGGGTGGCCCCCTGCCCTTCGCCTGGGACATCCTG
TCCCCTCATTTCACCTACGGCTCCAAGGCCTACGTGAAGCACCCCGCCGACATCCCCGACTACTTCAAGC
TGTCCTTCCCCGAGGGCTTCAAGTGGGAGCGCGTGATGAACTACGAGGACGGCGGCGTGGTGACCGTGAC
CCAGGACTCCTCCCTGCAGGACGGCGAGTTCATCTACAAGGTGAAGCTGCGCGGCACCAACTTCCCCTCC
GACGGCCCCGTGATGCAGAAGAAGACCATGGGCTGGGAGGCCTCCTCCGAGCGGATGTACCCCGAGGACG
GTGCCCTGAAGGGCAAGATCAAGATGAGGCTGAAGCTGAAGGACGGCGGCCACTACACCTCCGAGGTCAA
GACCACCTACAAGGCCAAGAAGCCCGTGCAGCTGCCCGGCGCCTACATCGTCGACATCAAGTTGGACATC
ACCTCCCACAACGAGGACTACACCATCGTGGAACAGTACGAACGCGCCGAGGGCCGCCACTCCACCGGCG
GCATGGACGAGCTGTACAAGTCTGGCACAGGTGGAAGCATCGATAAGGTCTCTCCCACCAGAGCCCGGAA
CATGAAGGACTTTGAAAACCAAATCACTGAGCTGAAGAAGGAGAACTTCAATCTAAAGCTCCGGATCTAC
TTCCTTGAGGAGAGGATACAGCAGGAGTTTGCTGGCCCCACAGAGCACATCTACTAAGCGGCCGCCATAT
GCATCCTAGGCCTATTAATATTCCGGAGTATACGTAGCCGGCTAACGTTAACAACCGGTACCTCTAGATA
AGTAATGATCATAATCAGCCATATCACATCTGTAGAGGTTTTACTTGCTTTAAAAAACCTCCCACACCTC
CCCCTGAACCTGAAACATAAAATGAATGCAATTGTTGTTGTTAACTTGTTTATTGCAGCTTATAATGGTT
ACAAATAAAGCAATAGCATCACAAATTTCACAAATAAAGCATTTTTTTCACTGCATTCTAGTTGTGGTTT
GTCCAAACTCATCAATGTATCTTATCATGTCTGGATCAATTCGTAATCATGTCATAGCTGTTTCCTGTGT
GAAATTGTTATCCGCTCACAATTCCACACAACATACGAGCCGGAAGCATAAAGTGTAAAGCCTGGGGTGC
CTAATGAGTGAGCTAACTCACATTAATTGCGTTGCGCTCACTGCCCGCTTTCCAGTCGGGAAACCTGTCG
TGCCAGCTGCATTAATGAATCGGCCAACGCGCGGGGAGAGGCGGTTTGCGTATTGGGCGCTCTTCCGCTT
CCTCGCTCACTGACTCGCTGCGCTCGGTCGTTCGGCTGCGGCGAGCGGTATCAGCTCACTCAAAGGCGGT
AATACGGTTATCCACAGAATCAGGGGATAACGCAGGAAAGAACATGTGAGCAAAAGGCCAGCAAAAGGCC
AGGAACCGTAAAAAGGCCGCGTTGCTGGCGTTTTTCCATAGGCTCCGCCCCCCTGACGAGCATCACAAAA
ATCGACGCTCAAGTCAGAGGTGGCGAAACCCGACAGGACTATAAAGATACCAGGCGTTTCCCCCTGGAAG
CTCCCTCGTGCGCTCTCCTGTTCCGACCCTGCCGCTTACCGGATACCTGTCCGCCTTTCTCCCTTCGGGA
AGCGTGGCGCTTTCTCATAGCTCACGCTGTAGGTATCTCAGTTCGGTGTAGGTCGTTCGCTCCAAGCTGG
GCTGTGTGCACGAACCCCCCGTTCAGCCCGACCGCTGCGCCTTATCCGGTAACTATCGTCTTGAGTCCAA
CCCGGTAAGACACGACTTATCGCCACTGGCAGCAGCCACTGGTAACAGGATTAGCAGAGCGAGGTATGTA
GGCGGTGCTACAGAGTTCTTGAAGTGGTGGCCTAACTACGGCTACACTAGAAGAACAGTATTTGGTATCT
GCGCTCTGCTGAAGCCAGTTACCTTCGGAAAAAGAGTTGGTAGCTCTTGATCCGGCAAACAAACCACCGC
TGGTAGCGGTGGTTTTTTTGTTTGCAAGCAGCAGATTACGCGCAGAAAAAAAGGATCTCAAGAAGATCCT
TTGATCTTTTCTACGGGGTCTGACGCTCAGTGGAACGAAAACTCACGTTAAGGGATTTTGGTCATGAGAT
TATCAAAAAGGATCTTCACCTAGATCCTTTTAAATTAAAAATGAAGTTTTAAATCAATCTAAAGTATATA
TGAGTAAACTTGGTCTGACAGTTACCAATGCTTAATCAGTGAGGCACCTATCTCAGCGATCTGTCTATTT
CGTTCATCCATAGTTGCCTGACTCCCCGTCGTGTAGATAACTACGATACGGGAGGGCTTACCATCTGGCC
CCAGTGCTGCAATGATACCGCGAGACCCACGCTCACCGGCTCCAGATTTATCAGCAATAAACCAGCCAGC
CGGAAGGGCCGAGCGCAGAAGTGGTCCTGCAACTTTATCCGCCTCCATCCAGTCTATTAATTGTTGCCGG
GAAGCTAGAGTAAGTAGTTCGCCAGTTAATAGTTTGCGCAACGTTGTTGCCATTGCTACAGGCATCGTGG
TGTCACGCTCGTCGTTTGGTATGGCTTCATTCAGCTCCGGTTCCCAACGATCAAGGCGAGTTACATGATC
CCCCATGTTGTGCAAAAAAGCGGTTAGCTCCTTCGGTCCTCCGATCGTTGTCAGAAGTAAGTTGGCCGCA
GTGTTATCACTCATGGTTATGGCAGCACTGCATAATTCTCTTACTGTCATGCCATCCGTAAGATGCTTTT
CTGTGACTGGTGAGTACTCAACCAAGTCATTCTGAGAATAGTGTATGCGGCGACCGAGTTGCTCTTGCCC
GGCGTCAATACGGGATAATACCGCGCCACATAGCAGAACTTTAAAAGTGCTCATCATTGGAAAACGTTCT
TCGGGGCGAAAACTCTCAAGGATCTTACCGCTGTTGAGATCCAGTTCGATGTAACCCACTCGTGCACCCA
ACTGATCTTCAGCATCTTTTACTTTCACCAGCGTTTCTGGGTGAGCAAAAACAGGAAGGCAAAATGCCGC
AAAAAAGGGAATAAGGGCGACACGGAAATGTTGAATACTCATACTCTTCCTTTTTCAATATTATTGAAGC
ATTTATCAGGGTTATTGTCTCATGAGCGGATACATATTTGAATGTATTTAGAAAAATAAACAAATAGGGG
TTCCGCGCACATTTCCCCGAAAAGTGCCACCTGACGTCTAAGAAACCATTATTATCATGACATTAACCTA
TAAAAATAGGCGTATCACGAGGCCCTTTCGTCTCGCGCGTTTCGGTGATGACGGTGAAAACCTCTGACAC
ATGCAGCTCCCGGAGACGGTCACAGCTTGTCTGTAAGCGGATGCCGGGAGCAGACAAGCCCGTCAGGGCG
CGTCAGCGGGTGTTGGCGGGTGTCGGGGCTGGCTTAACTATGCGGCATCAGAGCAGATTGTACTGAGAGT
GCACCATATGCGGTGTGAAATACCGCACAGATGCGTAAGGAGAAAATACCGCATCAGGCGCCATTCGCCA
TTCAGGCTGCGCAACTGTTGGGAAGGGCGATCGGTGCGGGCCTCTTCGCTATTACGCCAGCTGGCGAAAG
GGGGATGTGCTGCAAGGCGATTAAGTTGGGTAACGCCAGGGTTTTCCCAGTCACGACGTTGTAAAACGAC
GGCCAGTGCCAAGTTGGGATCTTTGCATTGGCCCACGGCTCTCAGGATGGGGATGCTCCCCTTCAGCACC
CGGTTCCCCTTGGAAACTGATGGTCCTGGCTCTGTGGCATGGCAGTGGCACTGTGAGGAGCCCCCTACCA
GCAGCACACAGTGGGGTTGGCACTGCCACGCTCCGGATGCCGCGCTCTGATCCAACCCCATAATCAAGGG
AACCCGAATTGCCCCATCATTGCCCCCACCACCCCCATCCTGCCGGGCCCTCACACCCCACGCTGCCTTC
TGGTGACATTCCCCAGCCCAAACCCACGGCTTCATGGCTACCGCGGGGCATTTCCCATTGCCGCCCCATT
ATCAGCTCTGCACACCTCCCGCTGTACCCATGCCTCGTGGCTGCCCTTCTTTGACGTATAATCTTCTAAT
TAATACCCGGCCTTGTCAAAGTGGAGCACAAACGTTAATTAATTCCCCAGCAGGCAGGTAATTAACAGTG
TGACTCCCTTTTTGCTGCGAGTGGGGCTGATACAGAGAGATGTGGCACTATGGAGCCCACGGGGTCCTGG
CACTGGGTGCCCACGGAGGTCCCCATGTGCTGCAGTGTCACCGCCTCCGAGGAGACAGTATTGTCCCTGC
GGTGTCCCTGCAGCTCAGCTCTGTCCACAGGGCCACCTCCAGTTTGGAGGGGACACAATGCAGCCCCGAT
GCAACCCATCCTCGCAGCATCCCAGGGACAAAGACCCCACTGCAAGACCGCACACAGGGCTGGGTCCCGC
TCCCCTAATATCTACAGTGCTTCTTGCATGGCCCCTTAATCAATGCAGTTAATCAGCATGCGCTCATGCA
CCGCTCTGGAGCTGCAAAGCCCCTCGCAGCGCTGCTCACCAACACCGCGCACCGCCCCGGCCCAGCCTGC
AGCACGCGCTGCAAACAGGAAAGAAACAAAATATTGCCCAAATGTAGGCAAAGGCATTCGGCTGCCTTGA
CCTCCGCCGGGCCGGGCCCTGCCTGACTCAGCTCCTTACTCAGCGCTCGCTTCCTCCCTCCGGCTGCCAC
CGCCGCAGCGCACACCCTGACAAAGAGTGGCCCTTAACGGGCTCTGAGGTGCACCCAGCAGTGCACTCAG
CAGTCCAAGGGCCGGCCTGGAGGTTTGCACCGCTACGTGCTGACATTAGCATTGAACTTGGCCCTGGGTA
GTGCTGCAGGCCGGGCGGGGTGGGTGTAGAGAGTGCAGCGCGCGTTGCACCCGGTGCCCCTTCCCCTCCC
TTGCATCCCAGCAGGCTGCACCCCAGCACCAGGCCCGTGCATGCATGCTCCTGGTGTTATTGCAGCCTGG
TGCATGCATGCGTCTTGATGGTGCAGCGCTGTGCATGCATCCTCCTTGGTGTGTAGCAGTCTAGTGCATG
CATACCCCTCGGTGTTATTGCTGCTCTGTGCACGCACGCTCATTGTATCACTTCATCCCAGTGCATGCAC
TCACACTGGAGCGATTGCTGCTCGGTGCACGCACACTCATTGTATCACTGCAGCTCAGTGGCTGCACGCA
CACCGGTGTTATTGCTGCTCGGTGCGTGCATGCACATCAGTGTCGCTGCAGCTCAGTGCATGCACGCTCA
TTGCCCATCGCTATCCCTGCCTCTCCTGCTGGCGCTCCCCGGGAGGTGACTTCAAGGGGACCGCAGGACC
ACCTCGGGGGTGGGGGGAGGGCTGCACACGCGGACCCCGCTCCCCCTCCCCAACAAAGCACTGTGGAATC
AAAAAGGGGGGAGGGGGGATGGAGGGGCGCGTCACACCCCCGCCCCACACCCTCACCTCGAGGTGAGCCC
CACGTTCTGCTTCACTCTCCCCATCTC
